Addgene plasmid #46598: AB.pCCL.sin.cPPT.U6.miR-195-Decoy.hPGK.GFP.WPRE
Depositing lab: Brian Brown. Depositing organization: Icahn School of Medicine at Mount Sinai. Publication: High-throughput assessment of microRNA activity and function using microRNA sensor and decoy libraries. Mullokandov G, Baccarini A, Ruzo A, Jayaprakash AD, Tung N, Israelow B, Evans MJ, Sachidanandam R, Brown BD. Nat Methods. 2012 Jul 1;9(8):840-6. doi: 10.1038/nmeth.2078. PubMed 22751203.
Backbone
  Vector backbone: AB.pCCLsin.PPT.U6.hPGK.GFP.wpre
  Backbone size w/o insert (bp): 8233
  Vector type: Lentiviral
  Selectable markers: eGFP
Growth in bacteria
  Bacterial resistance: Ampicillin, 100 μg/mL
  Growth temperature: 37°C
  Growth strain: Stbl3
  Copy number: High Copy
Gene/Insert
  Gene/Insert name: miR-195 Decoy (alt name: 8202)
  Species: H. sapiens (human), M. musculus (mouse)
  Insert size (bp): 79
  Entrez Gene: MIR195 (a.k.a. MIRN195, miRNA195, mir-195); Mir195a (a.k.a. Mir195, Mirn195, mir-195a, mmu-mir-195, mmu-mir-195a)
  Promoter: hU6
  Cloning method: Restriction Enzyme; 5′ cloning site BsmBI (destroyed during cloning); 3′ cloning site BsmBI (destroyed during cloning)
  Sequencing primers: 5′ CATAATAGCAACAGACATAC; 3′ pBluescriptSK_primer
Terms and licenses: Academic/Nonprofit Terms; Industry Terms: Not Available to Industry
Depositor comments: Depositor Website: http://www.mountsinai.org/profiles/brian-d-brown/ Please cite Mullokandov, Baccarini, Ruzo et al. Nature Methods 2013.
How to cite: AB.pCCL.sin.cPPT.U6.miR-195-Decoy.hPGK.GFP.WPRE was a gift from Brian Brown (Addgene plasmid # 46598 ; http://n2t.net/addgene:46598 ; RRID:Addgene_46598)
