[The description below was written by a language model from this plasmid's Addgene catalogue record.]
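Description:
AB.pCCL.sin.cPPT.U6.miR-195-Decoy.hPGK.GFP.WPRE is a lentiviral transfer plasmid built on the pCCL self-inactivating (sin) backbone, designed to deliver a microRNA decoy against miR-195 into mammalian cells. It is propagated in bacteria as a high-copy plasmid under ampicillin selection, with a recombination-deficient strain (Stbl3) recorded as the growth host, a common choice for constructs carrying lentiviral repeat sequences. The backbone without insert is listed at about 8.2 kb. No feature table accompanies the record, so the details of the LTRs, packaging signal and bacterial origin are not documented here beyond what the name implies.

The payload consists of two expression units. A human U6 promoter, an RNA polymerase III promoter suited to short non-coding transcripts, drives a 79 bp miR-195 decoy that was inserted through BsmBI sites destroyed during cloning. The decoy is annotated against both human MIR195 and mouse Mir195a, so it is intended to work in either species; such transcripts carry target sites that sequester the mature microRNA and so reduce its activity on endogenous targets. Downstream, the human PGK promoter drives eGFP, which serves as the only marker in mammalian cells and allows transduced cells to be identified or sorted. The central polypurine tract (cPPT) improves transduction efficiency, and the WPRE enhances transcript stability and expression. The construct comes from a collection of microRNA sensor and decoy vectors developed for high-throughput assessment of microRNA activity and function, and is suited to stable loss-of-function studies of miR-195.
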