>Addgene plasmid #46598 | AB.pCCL.sin.cPPT.U6.miR-195-Decoy.hPGK.GFP.WPRE | depositor partial sequence | sequence record 65899 | miR-195 Decoy
CATCAACGCCAATATTTGAGTGCTGCTACAAGTATTCTGGTCACAGAATACAACGCCAATATTTGAGTGC
TGCTACAAG
