>Addgene plasmid #46598 | AB.pCCL.sin.cPPT.U6.miR-195-Decoy.hPGK.GFP.WPRE | depositor partial sequence | sequence record 65900 | empty backbone
AATGCTTCAATAATATTGAAAAAGGAAGAGTATGAGTATTCAACATTTCCGTGTCGCCCTTATTCCCTTT
TTTGCGGCATTTTGCCTTCCTGTTTTTGCTCACCCAGAAACGCTGGTGAAAGTAAAAGATGCTGAAGATC
AGTTGGGTGCACGAGTGGGTTACATCGAACTGGATCTCAACAGCGGTAAGATCCTTGAGAGTTTTCGCCC
CGAAGAACGTTTTCCAATGATGAGCACTTTTAAAGTTCTGCTATGTGGCGCGGTATTATCCCGTATTGAC
GCCGGGCAAGAGCAACTCGGTCGCCGCATACACTATTCTCAGAATGACTTGGTTGAGTACTCACCAGTCA
CAGAAAAGCATCTTACGGATGGCATGACAGTAAGAGAATTATGCAGTGCTGCCATAACCATGAGTGATAA
CACTGCGGCCAACTTACTTCTGACAACGATCGGAGGACCGAAGGAGCTAACCGCTTTTTTGCACAACATG
GGGGATCATGTAACTCGCCTTGATCGTTGGGAACCGGAGCTGAATGAAGCCATACCAAACGACGAGCGTG
ACACCACGATGCCTGTAGCAATGGCAACAACGTTGCGCAAACTATTAACTGGCGAACTACTTACTCTAGC
TTCCCGGCAACAATTAATAGACTGGATGGAGGCGGATAAAGTTGCAGGACCACTTCTGCGCTCGGCCCTT
CCGGCTGGCTGGTTTATTGCTGATAAATCTGGAGCCGGTGAGCGTGGGTCTCGCGGTATCATTGCAGCAC
TGGGGCCAGATGGTAAGCCCTCCCGTATCGTAGTTATCTACACGACGGGGAGTCAGGCAACTATGGATGA
ACGAAATAGACAGATCGCTGAGATAGGTGCCTCACTGATTAAGCATTGGTAACTGTCAGACCAAGTTTAC
TCATATATACTTTAGATTGATTTAAAACTTCATTTTTAATTTAAAAGGATCTAGGTGAAGATCCTTTTTG
ATAATCTCATGACCAAAATCCCTTAACGTGAGTTTTCGTTCCACTGAGCGTCAGACCCCGTAGAAAAGAT
CAAAGGATCTTCTTGAGATCCTTTTTTTCTGCGCGTAATCTGCTGCTTGCAAACAAAAAAACCACCGCTA
CCAGCGGTGGTTTGTTTGCCGGATCAAGAGCTACCAACTCTTTTTCCGAAGGTAACTGGCTTCAGCAGAG
CGCAGATACCAAATACTGTCCTTCTAGTGTAGCCGTAGTTAGGCCACCACTTCAAGAACTCTGTAGCACC
GCCTACATACCTCGCTCTGCTAATCCTGTTACCAGTGGCTGCTGCCAGTGGCGATAAGTCGTGTCTTACC
GGGTTGGACTCAAGACGATAGTTACCGGATAAGGCGCAGCGGTCGGGCTGAACGGGGGGTTCGTGCACAC
AGCCCAGCTTGGAGCGAACGACCTACACCGAACTGAGATACCTACAGCGTGAGCTATGAGAAAGCGCCAC
GCTTCCCGAAGGGAGAAAGGCGGACAGGTATCCGGTAAGCGGCAGGGTCGGAACAGGAGAGCGCACGAGG
GAGCTTCCAGGGGGAAACGCCTGGTATCTTTATAGTCCTGTCGGGTTTCGCCACCTCTGACTTGAGCGTC
GATTTTTGTGATGCTCGTCAGGGGGGCGGAGCCTATGGAAAAACGCCAGCAACGCGGCCTTTTTACGGTT
CCTGGCCTTTTGCTGGCCTTTTGCTCACATGTTCTTTCCTGCGTTATCCCCTGATTCTGTGGATAACCGT
ATTACCGCCTTTGAGTGAGCTGATACCGCTCGCCGCAGCCGAACGACCGAGCGCAGCGAGTCAGTGAGCG
AGGAAGCGGAAGAGCGCCCAATACGCAAACCGCCTCTCCCCGCGCGTTGGCCGATTCATTAATGCAGCTG
GCACGACAGGTTTCCCGACTGGAAAGCGGGCAGTGAGCGCAACGCAATTAATGTGAGTTAGCTCACTCAT
TAGGCACCCCAGGCTTTACACTTTATGCTTCCGGCTCGTATGTTGTGTGGAATTGTGAGCGGATAACAAT
TTCACACAGGAAACAGCTATGACCATGATTACGCCAAGCGCGCAATTAACCCTCACTAAAGGGAACAAAA
GCTGGAGCTGCAAGCTTGGCCATTGCATACGTTGTATCCATATCATAATATGTACATTTATATTGGCTCA
TGTCCAACATTACCGCCATGTTGACATTGATTATTGACTAGTTATTAATAGTAATCAATTACGGGGTCAT
TAGTTCATAGCCCATATATGGAGTTCCGCGTTACATAACTTACGGTAAATGGCCCGCCTGGCTGACCGCC
CAACGACCCCCGCCCATTGACGTCAATAATGACGTATGTTCCCATAGTAACGCCAATAGGGACTTTCCAT
TGACGTCAATGGGTGGAGTATTTACGGTAAACTGCCCACTTGGCAGTACATCAAGTGTATCATATGCCAA
GTACGCCCCCTATTGACGTCAATGACGGTAAATGGCCCGCCTGGCATTATGCCCAGTACATGACCTTATG
GGACTTTCCTACTTGGCAGTACATCTACGTATTAGTCATCGCTATTACCATGGTGATGCGGTTTTGGCAG
TACATCAATGGGCGTGGATAGCGGTTTGACTCACGGGGATTTCCAAGTCTCCACCCCATTGACGTCAATG
GGAGTTTGTTTTGGCACCAAAATCAACGGGACTTTCCAAAATGTCGTAACAACTCCGCCCCATTGACGCA
AATGGGCGGTAGGCGTGTACGGTGGGAGGTCTATATAAGCAGAGCTCGTTTAGTGAACCGGGGTCTCTCT
GGTTAGACCAGATCTGAGCCTGGGAGCTCTCTGGCTAACTAGGGAACCCACTGCTTAAGCCTCAATAAAG
CTTGCCTTGAGTGCTTCAAGTAGTGTGTGCCCGTCTGTTGTGTGACTCTGGTAACTAGAGATCCCTCAGA
CCCTTTTAGTCAGTGTGGAAAATCTCTAGCAGTGGCGCCCGAACAGGGACCTGAAAGCGAAAGGGAAACC
AGAGCTCTCTCGACGCAGGACTCGGCTTGCTGAAGCGCGCACGGCAAGAGGCGAGGGGCGGCGACTGGTG
AGTACGCCAAAAATTTTGACTAGCGGAGGCTAGAAGGAGAGAGATGGGTGCGAGAGCGTCAGTATTAAGC
GGGGGAGAATTAGATCGCGATGGGAAAAAATTCGGTTAAGGCCAGGGGGAAAGAAAAAATATAAATTAAA
ACATATAGTATGGGCAAGCAGGGAGCTAGAACGATTCGCAGTTAATCCTGGCCTGTTAGAAACATCAGAA
GGCTGTAGACAAATACTGGGACAGCTACAACCATCCCTTCAGACAGGATCAGAAGAACTTAGATCATTAT
ATAATACAGTAGCAACCCTCTATTGTGTGCATCAAAGGATAGAGATAAAAGACACCAAGGAAGCTTTAGA
CAAGATAGAGGAAGAGCAAAACAAAAGTAAGACCACCGCACAGCAAGCGGCCGCTGATCTTCAGACCTGG
AGGAGGAGATATGAGGGACAATTGGAGAAGTGAATTATATAAATATAAAGTAGTAAAAATTGAACCATTA
GGAGTAGCACCCACCAAGGCAAAGAGAAGAGTGGTGCAGAGAGAAAAAAGAGCAGTGGGAATAGGAGCTT
TGTTCCTTGGGTTCTTGGGAGCAGCAGGAAGCACTATGGGCGCAGCCTCAATGACGCTGACGGTACAGGC
CAGACAATTATTGTCTGGTATAGTGCAGCAGCAGAACAATTTGCTGAGGGCTATTGAGGCGCAACAGCAT
CTGTTGCAACTCACAGTCTGGGGCATCAAGCAGCTCCAGGCAAGAATCCTGGCTGTGGAAAGATACCTAA
AGGATCAACAGCTCCTGGGGATTTGGGGTTGCTCTGGAAAACTCATTTGCACCACTGCTGTGCCTTGGAA
TGCTAGTTGGAGTAATAAATCTCTGGAACAGATTTGGAATCACACGACCTGGATGGAGTGGGACAGAGAA
ATTAACAATTACACAAGCTTAATACACTCCTTAATTGAAGAATCGCAAAACCAGCAAGAAAAGAATGAAC
AAGAATTATTGGAATTAGATAAATGGGCAAGTTTGTGGAATTGGTTTAACATAACAAATTGGCTGTGGTA
TATAAAATTATTCATAATGATAGTAGGAGGCTTGGTAGGTTTAAGAATAGTTTTTGCTGTACTTTCTATA
GTGAATAGAGTTAGGCAGGGATATTCACCATTATCGTTTCAGACCCACCTCCCAACCCCGAGGGGACCCG
ACAGGCCCGAAGGAATAGAAGAAGAAGGTGGAGAGAGAGACAGAGACAGATCCATTCGATTAGTGAACGG
ATCTCGACGGTATCGGTTAACTTTTAAAAGAAAAGGGGGGATTGGGGGGTACAGTGCAGGGGAAAGAATA
GTAGACATAATAGCAACAGACATACAAACTAAAGAATTACAAAAACAAATTACAAAAATTCAAAATTTTA
TCGATCACGAGACTAGCCTCGAGAAGCTTGATATCGAATTCAAAAAAGACGGCGCTAGGATCATCGAGAC
GGTACCGTCTCCGATGATCCTAGCGCCGTCAAACAAGGCTTTTCTCCAAGGGATATTTATAGTCTCAAAA
CACACAATTACTTTACAGTTAGGGTGAGTTTCCTTTTGTGCTGTTTTTTAAAATAATAATTTAGTATTTG
TATCTCTTATAGAAATCCAAGCCTATCATGTAAAATGTAGCTAGTATTAAAAAGAACAGATTATCTGTCT
TTTATCGCACATTAAGCCTCTATAGTTACTAGGAAATATTATATGCAAATTAACCGGGGCAGGGGAGTAG
CCGAGCTTCTCCCACAAGTCTGTGCGAGGGGGCCGGCGCGGGCCTAGAGATGGCGGCGTCGGATGGATCC
ACTAGTTCTAGAGCGGCCATCGAATTCCCACGGGGTTGGGGTTGCGCCTTTTCCAAGGCAGCCCTGGGTT
TGCGCAGGGACGCGGCTGCTCTGGGCGTGGTTCCGGGAAACGCAGCGGCGCCGACCCTGGGTCTCGCACA
TTCTTCACGTCCGTTCGCAGCGTCACCCGGATCTTCGCCGCTACCCTTGTGGGCCCCCCGGCGACGCTTC
CTGCTCCGCCCCTAAGTCGGGAAGGTTCCTTGCGGTTCGCGGCGTGCCGGACGTGACAAACGGAAGCCGC
ACGACTCACTAGTACCCTCGCAGACGGACAGCGCCAGGGAGCAATGGCAGCGCGCCGACCGCGATGGGCT
GTGGCCAATAGCGGCTGCTCAGCGGGGCGCGCCGAGAGCAGCGGCCGGGAAGGGGCGGTGCGGGAGGCGG
GGTGTGGGGCGGTAGTGTGGGCCCTGTTCCTGCCCGCGCGGTGTTCCGCATTCTGCAAGCCTCCGGAGCG
CACGTCGGCAGTCGGCTCCCTCGTTGACCGAATCACCGACCTCTCTCCCCAGGGGGATCCACCGGTCGCC
ACCATGGTGAGCAAGGGCGAGGAGCTGTTCACCGGGGTGGTGCCCATCCTGGTCGAGCTGGACGGCGACG
TAAACGGCCACAAGTTCAGCGTGTCCGGCGAGGGCGAGGGCGATGCCACCTACGGCAAGCTGACCCTGAA
GTTCATCTGCACCACCGGCAAGCTGCCCGTGCCCTGGCCCACCCTCGTGACCACCCTGACCTACGGCGTG
CAGTGCTTCAGCCGCTACCCCGACCACATGAAGCAGCACGACTTCTTCAAGTCCGCCATGCCCGAAGGCT
ACGTCCAGGAGCGCACCATCTTCTTCAAGGACGACGGCAACTACAAGACCCGCGCCGAGGTGAAGTTCGA
GGGCGACACCCTGGTGAACCGCATCGAGCTGAAGGGCATCGACTTCAAGGAGGACGGCAACATCCTGGGG
CACAAGCTGGAGTACAACTACAACAGCCACAACGTCTATATCATGGCCGACAAGCAGAAGAACGGCATCA
AGGTGAACTTCAAGATCCGCCACAACATCGAGGACGGCAGCGTGCAGCTCGCCGACCACTACCAGCAGAA
CACCCCCATCGGCGACGGCCCCGTGCTGCTGCCCGACAACCACTACCTGAGCACCCAGTCCGCCCTGAGC
AAAGACCCCAACGAGAAGCGCGATCACATGGTCCTGCTGGAGTTCGTGACCGCCGCCGGGATCACTCTCG
GCATGGACGAGCTGTACAAGTAAAGCGGCCGCGTCGACAATCAACCTCTGGATTACAAAATTTGTGAAAG
ATTGACTGGTATTCTTAACTATGTTGCTCCTTTTACGCTATGTGGATACGCTGCTTTAATGCCTTTGTAT
CATGCTATTGCTTCCCGTATGGCTTTCATTTTCTCCTCCTTGTATAAATCCTGGTTGCTGTCTCTTTATG
AGGAGTTGTGGCCCGTTGTCAGGCAACGTGGCGTGGTGTGCACTGTGTTTGCTGACGCAACCCCCACTGG
TTGGGGCATTGCCACCACCTGTCAGCTCCTTTCCGGGACTTTCGCTTTCCCCCTCCCTATTGCCACGGCG
GAACTCATCGCCGCCTGCCTTGCCCGCTGCTGGACAGGGGCTCGGCTGTTGGGCACTGACAATTCCGTGG
TGTTGTCGGGGAAGCTGACGTCCTTTCCATGGCTGCTCGCCTGTGTTGCCACCTGGATTCTGCGCGGGAC
GTCCTTCTGCTACGTCCCTTCGGCCCTCAATCCAGCGGACCTTCCTTCCCGCGGCCTGCTGCCGGCTCTG
CGGCCTCTTCCGCGTCTTCGCCTTCGCCCTCAGACGAGTCGGATCTCCCTTTGGGCCGCCTCCCCGCCTG
GAATTCGAGCTCGGTACCTTTAAGACCAATGACTTACAAGGCAGCTGTAGATCTTAGCCACTTTTTAAAA
GAAAAGGGGGGACTGGAAGGGCTAATTCACTCCCAACGAAGACAAGATCTGCTTTTTGCTTGTACTGGGT
CTCTCTGGTTAGACCAGATCTGAGCCTGGGAGCTCTCTGGCTAACTAGGGAACCCACTGCTTAAGCCTCA
ATAAAGCTTGCCTTGAGTGCTTCAAGTAGTGTGTGCCCGTCTGTTGTGTGACTCTGGTAACTAGAGATCC
CTCAGACCCTTTTAGTCAGTGTGGAAAATCTCTAGCAGTAGTAGTTCATGTCATCTTATTATTCAGTATT
TATAACTTGCAAAGAAATGAATATCAGAGAGTGAGAGGAACTTGTTTATTGCAGCTTATAATGGTTACAA
ATAAAGCAATAGCATCACAAATTTCACAAATAAAGCATTTTTTTCACTGCATTCTAGTTGTGGTTTGTCC
AAACTCATCAATGTATCTTATCATGTCTGGCTCTAGCTATCCCGCCCCTAACTCCGCCCAGTTCCGCCCA
TTCTCCGCCCCATGGCTGACTAATTTTTTTTATTTATGCAGAGGCCGAGGCCGCCTCGGCCTCTGAGCTA
TTCCAGAAGTAGTGAGGAGGCTTTTTTGGAGGCCTAGGCTTTTGCGTCGAGACGTACCCAATTCGCCCTA
TAGTGAGTCGTATTACGCGCGCTCACTGGCCGTCGTTTTACAACGTCGTGACTGGGAAAACCCTGGCGTT
ACCCAACTTAATCGCCTTGCAGCACATCCCCCTTTCGCCAGCTGGCGTAATAGCGAAGAGGCCCGCACCG
ATCGCCCTTCCCAACAGTTGCGCAGCCTGAATGGCGAATGGCGCG
[124 nt withheld, positions 7676-7799]
C
[91 nt withheld, positions 7801-7891]
A
[49 nt withheld, positions 7893-7941]
CCTTTGACGTTGGAGTCCACGTTCTTT
[37 nt withheld, positions 7969-8005]
ACCCTATCTCGGTCTATTCTTTTGATTTATAAGGGATTTTGCCGATTTCGGCCTATTGGTTAAAAAATGA
GCTGATTTAACAAAAATTTAACGCGAATTTTAACAAAATATTAACGTTTACAATTTCC
