>Addgene plasmid #46598 | AB.pCCL.sin.cPPT.U6.miR-195-Decoy.hPGK.GFP.WPRE | addgene partial sequence | sequence record 66973 | pBluescript-SK 5'-tctagaactagtggatc-3'
CCGCGCCGGCCCCCTCGCACAGACTTGTGGGAGAAGCTCGGCTACTCCCCTGGCCCCGGTTAATTTGCAT
ATAATATTTCCTAGTAACTATAGAGGCTTAATGTGCGATAAAAGACAGATAATCTGTTCTTTTTAATACT
AGCTACATTTTACATGATAGGCTTGGATTTCTATAAGAGATACAAATACTAAATTATTATTTTAAAAAAC
AGCACAAAAGGAAACTCACCCTAACTGTAAAGTAATTGTGTGTTTTGAGACTATAAATATCCCTTGGAGA
AAAGCCTTGTTTGACGGCGCTAGGATCATCAACGCCAATATTTGAGTGCTGCTACAAGTATTCTGGTCAC
AGAATACAACGCCAATATTTGAGTGCTGCTACAATATGATCCTAGCGCCGTCTTTTTTGAATTCGATATC
AAGCTTCTCGAGGCTAGTCTCGTGATCGATAAAATTTTGAATTTTTGTAATTTGTTTTTGTAATTCTTTA
GTTTGTATGTCTGTTGCTATTATGTCTACTATTCTTTCCCCTGCACTGTACCCCCCAATCCCCCCTTTTC
TTTTAAAAGTTAACCGATACCGTC
